>Addgene plasmid #99019 | YFP Rab4DN | addgene full sequence | sequence record 197862 | Addgene NGS Result
AACTTGTTTATTGCAGCTTATAATGGTTACAAATAAAGCAATAGCATCACAAATTTCACAAATAAAGCAT
TTTTTTCACTGCATTCTAGTTGTGGTTTGTCCAAACTCATCAATGTATCTTATCATGTCTGTATACCGTC
GACCTCTAGCTAGAGCTTGGCGTAATCATGGTCATAGCTGTTTCCTGTGTGAAATTGTTATCCGCTCACA
ATTCCACACAACATACGAGCCGGAAGCATAAAGTGTAAAGCCTGGGGTGCCTAATGAGTGAGCTAACTCA
CATTAATTGCGTTGCGCTCACTGCCCGCTTTCCAGTCGGGAAACCTGTCGTGCCAGCTGCATTAATGAAT
CGGCCAACGCGCGGGGAGAGGCGGTTTGCGTATTGGGCGCTCTTCCGCTTCCTCGCTCACTGACTCGCTG
CGCTCGGTCGTTCGGCTGCGGCGAGCGGTATCAGCTCACTCAAAGGCGGTAATACGGTTATCCACAGAAT
CAGGGGATAACGCAGGAAAGAACATGTGAGCAAAAGGCCAGCAAAAGGCCAGGAACCGTAAAAAGGCCGC
GTTGCTGGCGTTTTTCCATAGGCTCCGCCCCCCTGACGAGCATCACAAAAATCGACGCTCAAGTCAGAGG
TGGCGAAACCCGACAGGACTATAAAGATACCAGGCGTTTCCCCCTGGAAGCTCCCTCGTGCGCTCTCCTG
TTCCGACCCTGCCGCTTACCGGATACCTGTCCGCCTTTCTCCCTTCGGGAAGCGTGGCGCTTTCTCATAG
CTCACGCTGTAGGTATCTCAGTTCGGTGTAGGTCGTTCGCTCCAAGCTGGGCTGTGTGCACGAACCCCCC
GTTCAGCCCGACCGCTGCGCCTTATCCGGTAACTATCGTCTTGAGTCCAACCCGGTAAGACACGACTTAT
CGCCACTGGCAGCAGCCACTGGTAACAGGATTAGCAGAGCGAGGTATGTAGGCGGTGCTACAGAGTTCTT
GAAGTGGTGGCCTAACTACGGCTACACTAGAAGAACAGTATTTGGTATCTGCGCTCTGCTGAAGCCAGTT
ACCTTCGGAAAAAGAGTTGGTAGCTCTTGATCCGGCAAACAAACCACCGCTGGTAGCGGTGGTTTTTTTG
TTTGCAAGCAGCAGATTACGCGCAGAAAAAAAGGATCTCAAGAAGATCCTTTGATCTTTTCTACGGGGTC
TGACGCTCAGTGGAACGAAAACTCACGTTAAGGGATTTTGGTCATGAGATTATCAAAAAGGATCTTCACC
TAGATCCTTTTAAATTAAAAATGAAGTTTTAAATCAATCTAAAGTATATATGAGTAAACTTGGTCTGACA
GTTACCAATGCTTAATCAGTGAGGCACCTATCTCAGCGATCTGTCTATTTCGTTCATCCATAGTTGCCTG
ACTCCCCGTCGTGTAGATAACTACGATACGGGAGGGCTTACCATCTGGCCCCAGTGCTGCAATGATACCG
CGAGACCCACGCTCACCGGCTCCAGATTTATCAGCAATAAACCAGCCAGCCGGAAGGGCCGAGCGCAGAA
GTGGTCCTGCAACTTTATCCGCCTCCATCCAGTCTATTAATTGTTGCCGGGAAGCTAGAGTAAGTAGTTC
GCCAGTTAATAGTTTGCGCAACGTTGTTGCCATTGCTACAGGCATCGTGGTGTCACGCTCGTCGTTTGGT
ATGGCTTCATTCAGCTCCGGTTCCCAACGATCAAGGCGAGTTACATGATCCCCCATGTTGTGCAAAAAAG
CGGTTAGCTCCTTCGGTCCTCCGATCGTTGTCAGAAGTAAGTTGGCCGCAGTGTTATCACTCATGGTTAT
GGCAGCACTGCATAATTCTCTTACTGTCATGCCATCCGTAAGATGCTTTTCTGTGACTGGTGAGTACTCA
ACCAAGTCATTCTGAGAATAGTGTATGCGGCGACCGAGTTGCTCTTGCCCGGCGTCAATACGGGATAATA
CCGCGCCACATAGCAGAACTTTAAAAGTGCTCATCATTGGAAAACGTTCTTCGGGGCGAAAACTCTCAAG
GATCTTACCGCTGTTGAGATCCAGTTCGATGTAACCCACTCGTGCACCCAACTGATCTTCAGCATCTTTT
ACTTTCACCAGCGTTTCTGGGTGAGCAAAAACAGGAAGGCAAAATGCCGCAAAAAAGGGAATAAGGGCGA
CACGGAAATGTTGAATACTCATACTCTTCCTTTTTCAATATTATTGAAGCATTTATCAGGGTTATTGTCT
CATGAGCGGATACATATTTGAATGTATTTAGAAAAATAAACAAATAGGGGTTCCGCGCACATTTCCCCGA
AAAGTGCCACCTGACGTCGACGGATCGGGAGATCTCCCGATCCCCTATGGTGCACTCTCAGTACAATCTG
CTCTGATGCCGCATAGTTAAGCCAGTATCTGCTCCCTGCTTGTGTGTTGGAGGTCGCTGAGTAGTGCGCG
AGCAAAATTTAAGCTACAACAAGGCAAGGCTTGACCGACAATTGCATGAAGAATCTGCTTAGGGTTAGGC
GTTTTGCGCTGCTTCGCGATGTACGGGCCAGATATACGCGTTGACATTGATTATTGACTAGTTATTAATA
GTAATCAATTACGGGGTCATTAGTTCATAGCCCATATATGGAGTTCCGCGTTACATAACTTACGGTAAAT
GGCCCGCCTGGCTGACCGCCCAACGACCCCCGCCCATTGACGTCAATAATGACGTATGTTCCCATAGTAA
CGCCAATAGGGACTTTCCATTGACGTCAATGGGTGGAGTATTTACGGTAAACTGCCCACTTGGCAGTACA
TCAAGTGTATCATATGCCAAGTACGCCCCCTATTGACGTCAATGACGGTAAATGGCCCGCCTGGCATTAT
GCCCAGTACATGACCTTATGGGACTTTCCTACTTGGCAGTACATCTACGTATTAGTCATCGCTATTACCA
TGGTGATGCGGTTTTGGCAGTACATCAATGGGCGTGGATAGCGGTTTGACTCACGGGGATTTCCAAGTCT
CCACCCCATTGACGTCAATGGGAGTTTGTTTTGGCACCAAAATCAACGGGACTTTCCAAAATGTCGTAAC
AACTCCGCCCCATTGACGCAAATGGGCGGTAGGCGTGTACGGTGGGAGGTCTATATAAGCAGAGCTCTCT
GGCTAACTAGAGAACCCACTGCTTACTGGCTTATCGAAATTAATACGACTCACTATAGGGAGACCCAAGC
TGGCTAGCATGAGTAAAGGAGAAGAACTTTTCACTGGAGTTGTCCCAATTCTTGTTGAATTAGATGGTGA
TGTTAATGGGCACAAATTTTCTGTCAGTGGAGAGGGTGAAGGTGATGCAACATACGGAAAACTTACCCTT
AAATTTATTTGCACTACTGGAAAACTACCTGTTCCATGGCCAACACTTGTCACTACTTTCGGTTATGGTC
TTATGTGCTTTGCAAGATACCCAGATCATATGAAACAGCATGACTTTTTCAAGAGTGCCATGCCCGAAGG
TTATGTACAGGAAAGAACTATATTTTTCAAAGATGACGGGAACTACAAGACACGTGCTGAAGTCAAGTTT
GAAGGTGATACCCTTGTTAATAGAATCGAGTTAAAAGGTATTGATTTTAAAGAAGATGGAAACATTCTTG
GACACAAATTGGAGTACAACTATAACTCACACAATGTATACATCATGGCAGACAAACAAAAGAATGGAAT
CAAAGTTAACTTCAAAATTAGACACAACATTGAAGATGGAAGCGTTCAACTAGCAGACCATTATCAACAA
AATACTCCAATTGGCGATGGCCCTGTCCTTTTACCAGACAACCATTACCTGTCCTATCAATCTAAGCTTT
CGAAAGATCCCAACGAAAAGAGAGACCACATGGTCCTTCTTGAGTTTGTAACAGCTGCTGGGATTACACA
TGGCATGGATGAACTATACAAAAGATCTATGTCGGAAACATACGATTACCTGTTCAAGTTCCTGATAATT
GGCAGTGCTGGCAGCGGTAAGAATTGTCTGTTGCATCACTTCATCGAGAGCAAGTTCAAAGACGACAGTT
CGCACACCATCGGAGTGGAGTTCGGCTCGCGGATTGTGAACGTGGGCGGCAAGTCGGTAAAGCTACAGAT
ATGGGACACAGCCGGTCAGGAGAGATTCCGATCGGTGACAAGATCGTACTATCGCGGAGCAGCCGGAGCT
CTCCTGGTCTACGATGCCACTTCGCGGGACTCTTTCAATGCTTTGACAAACTGGCTGAATGATGCTCGCA
CTCTGGCCAGCCCAAACATTGTGATCCTTTTGGTGGGCAATAAAAAGGACTTGGAGGAGGCGCGTGATGT
GACCTTTCTGGAAGCAAGCACCTTTGCCCAAGAGAACGAGCTTATCTTCCTGGAGACGAGCGCCAAGACG
GGGGAGAATGTTGAAGAGGCCTTTCTCAAGTGCTCAAAGACCATACTGGCCAAAATTGAGACCGGAGAGC
TGGATCCCGAGCGCATCGGCAGCGGTATTCAGTACGGCGGAGCTGCTCTCCGTAACTTACAGACACGACA
GCGCAGCATCAATAAGCCGGATTGCACCTGTCGCGTTTAAGCGGCCGCTCGAGTCTAGAGGGCCCGTTTA
AACCCGCTGATCAGCCTCGACTGTGCCTTCTAGTTGCCAGCCATCTGTTGTTTGCCCCTCCCCCGTGCCT
TCCTTGACCCTGGAAGGTGCCACTCCCACTGTCCTTTCCTAATAAAATGAGGAAATTGCATCGCATTGTC
TGAGTAGGTGTCATTCTATTCTGGGGGGTGGGGTGGGGCAGGACAGCAAGGGGGAGGATTGGGAAGACAA
TAGCAGGCATGCTGGGGATGCGGTGGGCTCTATGGCTTCTGAGGCGGAAAGAACCAGCTGGGGCTCTAGG
GGGTATCCCC
[124 nt withheld, positions 4911-5034]
C
[91 nt withheld, positions 5036-5126]
A
[49 nt withheld, positions 5128-5176]
CCTTTGACGTTGGAGTCCACGTTCTTT
[37 nt withheld, positions 5204-5240]
ACCCTATCTCGGTCTATTCTTTTGATTTATAAGGGATTTTGCCGATTTCGGCCTATTGGTTAAAAAATGA
GCTGATTTAACAAAAATTTAACGCGAATTAATTCTGTGGAATGTGTGTCAGTTAGGGTGTGGAAAGTCCC
CAGGCTCCCCAGCAGGCAGAAGTATGCAAAGCATGCATCTCAATTAGTCAGCAACCAGGTGTGGAAAGTC
CCCAGGCTCCCCAGCAGGCAGAAGTATGCAAAGCATGCATCTCAATTAGTCAGCAACCATAGTCCCGCCC
CTAACTCCGCCCATCCCGCCCCTAACTCCGCCCAGTTCCGCCCATTCTCCGCCCCATGGCTGACTAATTT
TTTTTATTTATGCAGAGGCCGAGGCCGCCTCTGCCTCTGAGCTATTCCAGAAGTAGTGAGGAGGCTTTTT
TGGAGGCCTAGGCTTTTGCAAAAAGCTCCCGGGAGCTTGTATATCCATTTTCGGATCTGATCAAGAGACA
GGATGAGGATCGTTTCGCATGATTGAACAAGATGGATTGCACGCAGGTTCTCCGGCCGCTTGGGTGGAGA
GGCTATTCGGCTATGACTGGGCACAACAGACAATCGGCTGCTCTGATGCCGCCGTGTTCCGGCTGTCAGC
GCAGGGGCGCCCGGTTCTTTTTGTCAAGACCGACCTGTCCGGTGCCCTGAATGAACTGCAGGACGAGGCA
GCGCGGCTATCGTGGCTGGCCACGACGGGCGTTCCTTGCGCAGCTGTGCTCGACGTTGTCACTGAAGCGG
GAAGGGACTGGCTGCTATTGGGCGAAGTGCCGGGGCAGGATCTCCTGTCATCTCACCTTGCTCCTGCCGA
GAAAGTATCCATCATGGCTGATGCAATGCGGCGGCTGCATACGCTTGATCCGGCTACCTGCCCATTCGAC
CACCAAGCGAAACATCGCATCGAGCGAGCACGTACTCGGATGGAAGCCGGTCTTGTCGATCAGGATGATC
TGGACGAAGAGCATCAGGGGCTCGCGCCAGCCGAACTGTTCGCCAGGCTCAAGGCGCGCATGCCCGACGG
CGAGGATCTCGTCGTGACCCATGGCGATGCCTGCTTGCCGAATATCATGGTGGAAAATGGCCGCTTTTCT
GGATTCATCGACTGTGGCCGGCTGGGTGTGGCGGACCGCTATCAGGACATAGCGTTGGCTACCCGTGATA
TTGCTGAAGAGCTTGGCGGCGAATGGGCTGACCGCTTCCTCGTGCTTTACGGTATCGCCGCTCCCGATTC
GCAGCGCATCGCCTTCTATCGCCTTCTTGACGAGTTCTTCTGAGCGGGACTCTGGGGTTCGAAATGACCG
ACCAAGCGACGCCCAACCTGCCATCACGAGATTTCGATTCCACCGCCGCCTTCTATGAAAGGTTGGGCTT
CGGAATCGTTTTCCGGGACGCCGGCTGGATGATCCTCCAGCGCGGGGATCTCATGCTGGAGTTCTTCGCC
CACCCC
Features (pLannotate 1.2.2; 21 found; start..end, strand, type, name):
      1..122     +  polyA_signal   SV40 poly(A) signal: SV40 polyadenylation signal
    195..211     -  protein_bind   lac operator: The lac repressor binds to the lac operator to inhibit transcription in E. coli. This inhibition can be relieved by adding lactose or isopropyl-β-D-thiogalactopyranoside (IPTG). lac repressor encoded by lacI
    219..249     -  promoter       lac promoter: promoter for the E. coli lac operon
    264..285     -  protein_bind   CAP binding site: CAP binding activates transcription in the presence of cAMP. E. coli catabolite activator protein
    298..390     -  CDS            lacI (fragment): lac repressor; lacI; The lac repressor binds to the lac operator to inhibit transcription in E. coli. This inhibition can be relieved by adding lactose or isopropyl-β-D-thiogalactopyranoside (IPTG).
    573..1161    -  rep_origin     ori: high-copy-number ColE1/pMB1/pBR322/pUC origin of replication
   1332..2192    -  CDS            AmpR: β-lactamase; bla; confers resistance to ampicillin, carbenicillin, and related antibiotics
   2193..2297    -  promoter       AmpR promoter: bla
   2356..2408    -  misc_feature   bom (fragment): basis of mobility region from pBR322
   2563..2942    +  enhancer       CMV enhancer: human cytomegalovirus immediate early enhancer
   2943..3146    +  promoter       CMV promoter: human cytomegalovirus (CMV) immediate early promoter
   3142..3175    +  LTR            5' LTR (truncated) (fragment): truncated 5' long terminal repeat (LTR) from HIV-1
   3191..3209    +  promoter       T7 promoter: promoter for bacteriophage T7 RNA polymerase
   3232..3942    +  CDS            mCitrine: mCitrine is a basic (constitutively fluorescent) yellow fluorescent protein published in 2001, derived from Aequorea victoria.
   3946..4581    +  CDS            RAB4A: RAB4A_HUMAN - Also known as RAB4. Experimental evidence at protein level: Swiss-Prot protein existence level 1. Small GTPase which cycles between an active GTP-bound and an inactive GDP-bound state (PubMed:15907487, PubMed:16034420). Involved in protein transport (PubMed:29425100). Plays a role in vesicular traffic. Mediates VEGFR2 endosomal trafficking to enhance VEGFR2 signaling (PubMed:29425100). Acts as a regulator of platelet alpha- granule release during activation and aggregation of platelets (By similarity). From Homo sapiens (Human).
   4641..4865    +  polyA_signal   bGH poly(A) signal: bovine growth hormone polyadenylation signal
   4869..4890    +  promoter       SV40 promoter (fragment): SV40 enhancer and early promoter
   4911..5339    +  rep_origin     f1 ori (sequence partly withheld): f1 bacteriophage origin of replication; arrow indicates direction of (+) strand synthesis
   5353..5682    +  promoter       SV40 promoter: SV40 enhancer and early promoter
   5749..6540    +  CDS            neo: KKA2_KLEPN - Also known as kan, nptII. Experimental evidence at protein level: Swiss-Prot protein existence level 1. Resistance to kanamycin, neomycin, paromomycin, ribostamycin, butirosin and gentamicin B. From Klebsiella pneumoniae.
   6564..6       +  CDS            ble (fragment) (across the origin): BLE_KLEPN - Experimental evidence at protein level: Swiss-Prot protein existence level 1. Binding protein with a strong affinity to the bleomycin family of antibiotics. Binds to CL990; an antimitotic-antibiotic compound. From Klebsiella pneumoniae.
