[The description below was written by a language model from this plasmid's Addgene catalogue record and pLannotate feature annotations shown in this document.]
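Description:
YFP Rab4DN is a mammalian expression plasmid built on the pcDNA3.1 backbone. It carries a yellow fluorescent protein fused to the N-terminus of a dominant negative Rab4 small GTPase. In bacteria it replicates from a high-copy ColE1/pUC-type origin and is selected with ampicillin through the β-lactamase gene. An f1 origin is also present. For selection in mammalian cells, an SV40 early promoter drives a neomycin phosphotransferase gene that confers G418 resistance, followed by an SV40 polyadenylation signal.

The fusion is transcribed from the human cytomegalovirus immediate early enhancer and promoter and terminated by the bovine growth hormone polyadenylation signal. A T7 promoter lies just upstream of the coding region. The annotation identifies the fluorescent protein as the mCitrine variant of YFP, and the Rab4 open reading frame follows it directly. The catalogue describes the insert as Drosophila melanogaster Rab4 with an S22N substitution, a change that in Rab GTPases typically favours the inactive GDP-bound state and interferes with the endogenous protein's function. The automated annotation labels this coding region as human RAB4A. This probably reflects a best match to a conserved homologue in the annotation database, although the record does not resolve the discrepancy. The fusion cassette was transferred into pcDNA3.1 between NheI and NotI sites from an earlier plasmid. The sequenced record is slightly shorter than the stated total vector size. Short annotated fragments such as the HIV-1 LTR, lacI and ble are likely incidental matches within backbone sequence.

The stated purpose is to localize and visualize dominant negative Rab4 in cells. The associated work concerns membrane flow in amoeboid cell migration.
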