Addgene plasmid #99019: YFP Rab4DN
Purpose: Localization and visualization of the dominant negative form of Rab4
Depositing lab: Narasimhan Gautam. Depositing organization: Washington University in Saint Louis. Publication: Membrane Flow Drives an Adhesion-Independent Amoeboid Cell Migration Mode. O'Neill PR, Castillo-Badillo JA, Meshik X, Kalyanaraman V, Melgarejo K, Gautam N. Dev Cell. 2018 Jun 15. pii: S1534-5807(18)30422-2. doi: 10.1016/j.devcel.2018.05.029. PubMed 29937389.
Backbone
  Vector backbone: pcDNA3.1
  Backbone manufacturer: invitrogen
  Backbone size w/o insert (bp): 5428
  Total vector size (bp): 6790
  Vector type: Mammalian Expression
  Selectable markers: Neomycin (select with G418)
Growth in bacteria
  Bacterial resistance: Ampicillin, 100 μg/mL
  Growth temperature: 37°C
  Growth strain: DH5alpha
  Copy number: High Copy
Gene/Insert
  Gene/Insert name: Rab4 DN
  Species: D. melanogaster (fly), Synthetic
  Insert size (bp): 789
  Mutation: S22N Dominant negative
  GenBank ID: NM_166240.3
  Entrez Gene: Rab4 (a.k.a. Dmel_CG4921, CG 4921, CG4921, DRAB4, DmRab4, Dmel\CG4921, Q7KY04, RAB4c, rab4)
  Promoter: CMV
  Tag / fusion protein: YFP (N terminal on insert)
  Cloning method: Restriction Enzyme; 5′ cloning site NheI (not destroyed); 3′ cloning site NotI (not destroyed)
  Sequencing primers: 5′ T7; 3′ BGH
Resource information
  A portion of this plasmid was derived from a plasmid made by: Matthew Scott Addgene #37691
Terms and licenses: Academic/Nonprofit Terms; Industry Terms: Not Available to Industry
Depositor comments: YFP Rab4DN from Addgene 37691 was transferred to pcDNA3.1
How to cite: YFP Rab4DN was a gift from Narasimhan Gautam (Addgene plasmid # 99019 ; http://n2t.net/addgene:99019 ; RRID:Addgene_99019)
