>Addgene plasmid #99019 | YFP Rab4DN | depositor partial sequence | sequence record 181369 | Venus Rab4 DN
NNGNNNCCAGGNNTGNCATGAGTAAAGGAGAAGAACTTTTCACTGGAGTTGTCCCAATTCTTGTTGAATT
AGATGGTGATGTTAATGGGCACAAATTTTCTGTCAGTGGAGAGGGTGAAGGTGATGCAACATACGGAAAA
CTTACCCTTAAATTTATTTGCACTACTGGAAAACTACCTGTTCCATGGCCAACACTTGTCACTACTTTCG
GTTATGGTCTTATGTGCTTTGCAAGATACCCAGATCATATGAAACAGCATGACTTTTTCAAGAGTGCCAT
GCCCGAAGGTTATGTACAGGAAAGAACTATATTTTTCAAAGATGACGGGAACTACAAGACACGTGCTGAA
GTCAAGTTTGAAGGTGATACCCTTGTTAATAGAATCGAGTTAAAAGGTATTGATTTTAAAGAAGATGGAA
ACATTCTTGGACACAAATTGGAGTACAACTATAACTCACACAATGTATACATCATGGCAGACAAACAAAA
GAATGGAATCAAAGTTAACTTCAAAATTAGACACAACATTGAAGATGGAAGCGTTCAACTAGCAGACCAT
TATCAACAAAATACTCCAATTGGCGATGGCCCTGTCCTTTTACCAGACAACCATTACCTGTCCTATCAAT
CTAAGCTTTCGAAAGATCCCAACGAAAAGAGAGACCACATGGTCCTTCTTGAGTTTGTAACAGCTGCTGG
GATTACACATGGCATGGATGAACTATACAAAAGATCTATGTCGGAAACATACGATTACCTGTTCAAGTTC
CTGATAATTGGCAGTGCTGGCAGCGGTAAGAATTGTCTGTTGCATCACTTCATCGAGAGCAAGTTCAAAG
ACGACAGTTCGCACACCATCGGAGTGGAGTTCGGCTCGCGGATTGTGAACGTGGGCGGCAAGTCGGTAAA
GCTACAGATATGGGACACAGCCGGTCAGGAGAGATTCCGATCGGTGACAAGATCGTACTATCGCGGAGCA
GCCGGAGCTCTCCTGGTCTACGATGCCACTTCGCGGGACTCTTTCAATGCTTTGACAAACTGGCTGAATG
ATGCTCGCACTCTGGCCAGCCCAAACATTGTGATCCTTTTGGTGGGCAATAAAAAGGACTTGGAGGAGGC
GCGTGATGTGACCTTTCTGGAAGCAAGCACCTTTGCCCAAGAGAACGAGCTTATCTTCCTGGAGACGAGC
GCCAAGACGGGGGAGAATGTTGAAGAGGCCTTTCTCAAGTGCTCAAAGACCATACTGGCCAAAATTGAGA
CCGGAGAGCTGGATCCCGAGCGCATCGGCAGCGGTATTCAGTACGGCGGAGCTGCTCTCCGTAACTTACA
GACACGACAGCGCAGCATCAATAAGCCGGATTGCACCTGTCGCGTTTAAGCGGCCGCTCGAGTCTAGAGG
GCCCGTTAAACCCGCTGATCAGCCTCGANTTNCCTNCCCANNCGNNA
